>Addgene plasmid #155058 | pLCHKO_HPRT1_exon3_2_As | depositor full sequence | sequence record 300015 | Full Sequence
CCCGGGTTGCGCCTTTTCCAAGGCAGCCCTGGGTTTGCGCAGGGACGCGGCTGCTCTGGGCGTGGTTCCG
GGAAACGCAGCGGCGCCGACCCTGGGTCTCGCACATTCTTCACGTCCGTTCGCAGCGTCACCCGGATCTT
CGCCGCTACCCTTGTGGGCCCCCCGGCGACGCTTCCTGCTCCGCCCCTAAGTCGGGAAGGTTCCTTGCGG
TTCGCGGCGTGCCGGACGTGACAAACGGAAGCCGCAGCTCACACTAGTACCCTCGCAGACGGACAGCGCC
AGGGAGCAATGGCAGCGCGCCGACCGCGATGGGCTGTGGCCAATAGCGGCTGCTCAGCAGGGCGCGCCGA
GAGCAGCGGCCGGGAAGGGGCGGTGCGGGAGGCGGGGTGTGGGGCGGTAGTGTGGGCCCTGTTCCTGCCC
GCGCGGTGTTCCGCATTCTGCAAGCCTCCGGAGCGCACGTCGGCAGTCGGCTCCCTCGTTGACCGAATCA
CCGACCTCTCTCCCCAGGGGGATCCACCGGAGCTTACCATGACCGAGTACAAGCCCACGGTGCGCCTCGC
CACCCGCGACGACGTCCCCAGGGCCGTACGCACCCTCGCCGCCGCGTTCGCCGACTACCCCGCCACGCGC
CACACCGTCGATCCGGACCGCCACATCGAGCGGGTCACCGAGCTGCAAGAACTCTTCCTCACGCGCGTCG
GGCTCGACATCGGCAAGGTGTGGGTCGCGGACGACGGCGCCGCCGTGGCGGTCTGGACCACGCCGGAGAG
CGTCGAAGCGGGGGCGGTGTTCGCCGAGATCGGCCCGCGCATGGCCGAGTTGAGCGGTTCCCGGCTGGCC
GCGCAGCAACAGATGGAAGGCCTCCTGGCGCCGCACCGGCCCAAGGAGCCCGCGTGGTTCCTGGCCACCG
TCGGTGTTTCGCCCGACCACCAGGGCAAGGGTCTGGGCAGCGCCGTCGTGCTCCCCGGAGTGGAGGCGGC
CGAGCGCGCCGGGGTGCCCGCCTTCCTGGAGACCTCCGCGCCCCGCAACCTCCCCTTCTACGAGCGGCTC
GGCTTCACCGTCACCGCCGACGTCGAGGTGCCCGAAGGACCGCGCACCTGGTGCATGACCCGCAAGCCCG
GTGCCTGAACGCGTTAAGTCGACAATCAACCTCTGGATTACAAAATTTGTGAAAGATTGACTGGTATTCT
TAACTATGTTGCTCCTTTTACGCTATGTGGATACGCTGCTTTAATGCCTTTGTATCATGCTATTGCTTCC
CGTATGGCTTTCATTTTCTCCTCCTTGTATAAATCCTGGTTGCTGTCTCTTTATGAGGAGTTGTGGCCCG
TTGTCAGGCAACGTGGCGTGGTGTGCACTGTGTTTGCTGACGCAACCCCCACTGGTTGGGGCATTGCCAC
CACCTGTCAGCTCCTTTCCGGGACTTTCGCTTTCCCCCTCCCTATTGCCACGGCGGAACTCATCGCCGCC
TGCCTTGCCCGCTGCTGGACAGGGGCTCGGCTGTTGGGCACTGACAATTCCGTGGTGTTGTCGGGGAAAT
CATCGTCCTTTCCTTGGCTGCTCGCCTGTGTTGCCACCTGGATTCTGCGCGGGACGTCCTTCTGCTACGT
CCCTTCGGCCCTCAATCCAGCGGACCTTCCTTCCCGCGGCCTGCTGCCGGCTCTGCGGCCTCTTCCGCGT
CTTCGCCTTCGCCCTCAGACGAGTCGGATCTCCCTTTGGGCCGCCTCCCCGCGTCGACTTTAAGACCAAT
GACTTACAAGGCAGCTGTAGATCTTAGCCACTTTTTAAAAGAAAAGGGGGGACTGGAAGGGCTAATTCAC
TCCCAACGAAGACAAGATCTGCTTTTTGCTTGTACTGGGTCTCTCTGGTTAGACCAGATCTGAGCCTGGG
AGCTCTCTGGCTAACTAGGGAACCCACTGCTTAAGCCTCAATAAAGCTTGCCTTGAGTGCTTCAAGTAGT
GTGTGCCCGTCTGTTGTGTGACTCTGGTAACTAGAGATCCCTCAGACCCTTTTAGTCAGTGTGGAAAATC
TCTAGCAGTACGTATAGTAGTTCATGTCATCTTATTATTCAGTATTTATAACTTGCAAAGAAATGAATAT
CAGAGAGTGAGAGGAACTTGTTTATTGCAGCTTATAATGGTTACAAATAAAGCAATAGCATCACAAATTT
CACAAATAAAGCATTTTTTTCACTGCATTCTAGTTGTGGTTTGTCCAAACTCATCAATGTATCTTATCAT
GTCTGGCTCTAGCTATCCCGCCCCTAACTCCGCCCATCCCGCCCCTAACTCCGCCCAGTTCCGCCCATTC
TCCGCCCCATGGCTGACTAATTTTTTTTATTTATGCAGAGGCCGAGGCCGCCTCGGCCTCTGAGCTATTC
CAGAAGTAGTGAGGAGGCTTTTTTGGAGGCCTAGGGACGTACCCAATTCGCCCTATAGTGAGTCGTATTA
CGCGCGCTCACTGGCCGTCGTTTTACAACGTCGTGACTGGGAAAACCCTGGCGTTACCCAACTTAATCGC
CTTGCAGCACATCCCCCTTTCGCCAGCTGGCGTAATAGCGAAGAGGCCCGCACCGATCGCCCTTCCCAAC
AGTTGCGCAGCCTGAATGGCGAATGGG
[124 nt withheld, positions 2618-2741]
C
[91 nt withheld, positions 2743-2833]
A
[49 nt withheld, positions 2835-2883]
CCTTTGACGTTGGAGTCCACGTTCTTT
[37 nt withheld, positions 2911-2947]
ACCCTATCTCGGTCTATTCTTTTGATTTATAAGGGATTTTGCCGATTTCGGCCTATTGGTTAAAAAATGA
GCTGATTTAACAAAAATTTAACGCGAATTTTAACAAAATATTAACGCTTACAATTTAGGTGGCACTTTTC
GGGGAAATGTGCGCGGAACCCCTATTTGTTTATTTTTCTAAATACATTCAAATATGTATCCGCTCATGAG
ACAATAACCCTGATAAATGCTTCAATAATATTGAAAAAGGAAGAGTATGAGTATTCAACATTTCCGTGTC
GCCCTTATTCCCTTTTTTGCGGCATTTTGCCTTCCTGTTTTTGCTCACCCAGAAACGCTGGTGAAAGTAA
AAGATGCTGAAGATCAGTTGGGTGCACGAGTGGGTTACATCGAACTGGATCTCAACAGCGGTAAGATCCT
TGAGAGTTTTCGCCCCGAAGAACGTTTTCCAATGATGAGCACTTTTAAAGTTCTGCTATGTGGCGCGGTA
TTATCCCGTATTGACGCCGGGCAAGAGCAACTCGGTCGCCGCATACACTATTCTCAGAATGACTTGGTTG
AGTACTCACCAGTCACAGAAAAGCATCTTACGGATGGCATGACAGTAAGAGAATTATGCAGTGCTGCCAT
AACCATGAGTGATAACACTGCGGCCAACTTACTTCTGACAACGATCGGAGGACCGAAGGAGCTAACCGCT
TTTTTGCACAACATGGGGGATCATGTAACTCGCCTTGATCGTTGGGAACCGGAGCTGAATGAAGCCATAC
CAAACGACGAGCGTGACACCACGATGCCTGTAGCAATGGCAACAACGTTGCGCAAACTATTAACTGGCGA
ACTACTTACTCTAGCTTCCCGGCAACAATTAATAGACTGGATGGAGGCGGATAAAGTTGCAGGACCACTT
CTGCGCTCGGCCCTTCCGGCTGGCTGGTTTATTGCTGATAAATCTGGAGCCGGTGAGCGTGGGTCTCGCG
GTATCATTGCAGCACTGGGGCCAGATGGTAAGCCCTCCCGTATCGTAGTTATCTACACGACGGGGAGTCA
GGCAACTATGGATGAACGAAATAGACAGATCGCTGAGATAGGTGCCTCACTGATTAAGCATTGGTAACTG
TCAGACCAAGTTTACTCATATATACTTTAGATTGATTTAAAACTTCATTTTTAATTTAAAAGGATCTAGG
TGAAGATCCTTTTTGATAATCTCATGACCAAAATCCCTTAACGTGAGTTTTCGTTCCACTGAGCGTCAGA
CCCCGTAGAAAAGATCAAAGGATCTTCTTGAGATCCTTTTTTTCTGCGCGTAATCTGCTGCTTGCAAACA
AAAAAACCACCGCTACCAGCGGTGGTTTGTTTGCCGGATCAAGAGCTACCAACTCTTTTTCCGAAGGTAA
CTGGCTTCAGCAGAGCGCAGATACCAAATACTGTTCTTCTAGTGTAGCCGTAGTTAGGCCACCACTTCAA
GAACTCTGTAGCACCGCCTACATACCTCGCTCTGCTAATCCTGTTACCAGTGGCTGCTGCCAGTGGCGAT
AAGTCGTGTCTTACCGGGTTGGACTCAAGACGATAGTTACCGGATAAGGCGCAGCGGTCGGGCTGAACGG
GGGGTTCGTGCACACAGCCCAGCTTGGAGCGAACGACCTACACCGAACTGAGATACCTACAGCGTGAGCT
ATGAGAAAGCGCCACGCTTCCCGAAGGGAGAAAGGCGGACAGGTATCCGGTAAGCGGCAGGGTCGGAACA
GGAGAGCGCACGAGGGAGCTTCCAGGGGGAAACGCCTGGTATCTTTATAGTCCTGTCGGGTTTCGCCACC
TCTGACTTGAGCGTCGATTTTTGTGATGCTCGTCAGGGGGGCGGAGCCTATGGAAAAACGCCAGCAACGC
GGCCTTTTTACGGTTCCTGGCCTTTTGCTGGCCTTTTGCTCACATGTTCTTTCCTGCGTTATCCCCTGAT
TCTGTGGATAACCGTATTACCGCCTTTGAGTGAGCTGATACCGCTCGCCGCAGCCGAACGACCGAGCGCA
GCGAGTCAGTGAGCGAGGAAGCGGAAGAGCGCCCAATACGCAAACCGCCTCTCCCCGCGCGTTGGCCGAT
TCATTAATGCAGCTGGCACGACAGGTTTCCCGACTGGAAAGCGGGCAGTGAGCGCAACGCAATTAATGTG
AGTTAGCTCACTCATTAGGCACCCCAGGCTTTACACTTTATGCTTCCGGCTCGTATGTTGTGTGGAATTG
TGAGCGGATAACAATTTCACACAGGAAACAGCTATGACCATGATTACGCCAAGCGCGCAATTAACCCTCA
CTAAAGGGAACAAAAGCTGGAGCTGCAAGCTTAATGTAGTCTTATGCAATACTCTTGTAGTCTTGCAACA
TGGTAACGATGAGTTAGCAACATGCCTTACAAGGAGAGAAAAAGCACCGTGCATGCCGATTGGTGGAAGT
AAGGTGGTACGATCGTGCCTTATTAGGAAGGCAACAGACGGGTCTGACATGGATTGGACGAACCACTGAA
TTGCCGCATTGCAGAGATATTGTATTTAAGTGCCTAGCTCGATACATAAACGGGTCTCTCTGGTTAGACC
AGATCTGAGCCTGGGAGCTCTCTGGCTAACTAGGGAACCCACTGCTTAAGCCTCAATAAAGCTTGCCTTG
AGTGCTTCAAGTAGTGTGTGCCCGTCTGTTGTGTGACTCTGGTAACTAGAGATCCCTCAGACCCTTTTAG
TCAGTGTGGAAAATCTCTAGCAGTGGCGCCCGAACAGGGACTTGAAAGCGAAAGGGAAACCAGAGGAGCT
CTCTCGACGCAGGACTCGGCTTGCTGAAGCGCGCACGGCAAGAGGCGAGGGGCGGCGACTGGTGAGTACG
CCAAAAATTTTGACTAGCGGAGGCTAGAAGGAGAGAGATGGGTGCGAGAGCGTCAGTATTAAGCGGGGGA
GAATTAGATCGCGATGGGAAAAAATTCGGTTAAGGCCAGGGGGAAAGAAAAAATATAAATTAAAACATAT
AGTATGGGCAAGCAGGGAGCTAGAACGATTCGCAGTTAATCCTGGCCTGTTAGAAACATCAGAAGGCTGT
AGACAAATACTGGGACAGCTACAACCATCCCTTCAGACAGGATCAGAAGAACTTAGATCATTATATAATA
CAGTAGCAACCCTCTATTGTGTGCATCAAAGGATAGAGATAAAAGACACCAAGGAAGCTTTAGACAAGAT
AGAGGAAGAGCAAAACAAAAGTAAGACCACCGCACAGCAAGCGGCCGCTGATCTTCAGACCTGGAGGAGG
AGATATGAGGGACAATTGGAGAAGTGAATTATATAAATATAAAGTAGTAAAAATTGAACCATTAGGAGTA
GCACCCACCAAGGCAAAGAGAAGAGTGGTGCAGAGAGAAAAAAGAGCAGTGGGAATAGGAGCTTTGTTCC
TTGGGTTCTTGGGAGCAGCAGGAAGCACTATGGGCGCAGCGTCAATGACGCTGACGGTACAGGCCAGACA
ATTATTGTCTGGTATAGTGCAGCAGCAGAACAATTTGCTGAGGGCTATTGAGGCGCAACAGCATCTGTTG
CAACTCACAGTCTGGGGCATCAAGCAGCTCCAGGCAAGAATCCTGGCTGTGGAAAGATACCTAAAGGATC
AACAGCTCCTGGGGATTTGGGGTTGCTCTGGAAAACTCATTTGCACCACTGCTGTGCCTTGGAATGCTAG
TTGGAGTAATAAATCTCTGGAACAGATTTGGAATCACACGACCTGGATGGAGTGGGACAGAGAAATTAAC
AATTACACAAGCTTAATACACTCCTTAATTGAAGAATCGCAAAACCAGCAAGAAAAGAATGAACAAGAAT
TATTGGAATTAGATAAATGGGCAAGTTTGTGGAATTGGTTTAACATAACAAATTGGCTGTGGTATATAAA
ATTATTCATAATGATAGTAGGAGGCTTGGTAGGTTTAAGAATAGTTTTTGCTGTACTTTCTATAGTGAAT
AGAGTTAGGCAGGGATATTCACCATTATCGTTTCAGACCCACCTCCCAACCCCGAGGGGACCCAGAGAAT
TCAAAAAAAAGCAATTCCTAAAAGGAGTTTATTATCTACAAGAGTAGAAATTAGCACCGACTCGGTGCCA
CTTTTTCAAGTTGATAACGGACTAGCCTTATTTCAACTTGCTATGCTGTTTCCAGCATAGCTCTGAAACT
TGCCCTCATGTTTCATAAGCGGTACCTCGTCCTTTCCACAAGATATATAAAGCCAAGAAATCGAAATACT
TTCAAGTTACGGTAAGCATATGATAGTCCATTTTAAAACATAATTTTAAAACTGCAAACTACCCAAGAAA
TTATTACTTTCTACGTCACGTATTTTGTACTAATATCTTTGTGTTTACAGTCAAATTAATTCTAATTATC
TCTCTAACAGCCTTGTATCGTATATGCAAATATGAAGGAATCATGGGAAATAGGCCCTCTCTGAATTCTA
GATCTTGAGACAAATGGCAGTATTCATCCACAATTTTAAAAGAAAAGGGGGGATTGGGGGGTACAGTGCA
GGGGAAAGAATAGTAGACATAATAGCAACAGACATACAAACTAAAGAATTACAAAAACAAATTACAAAAA
TTCAAAATTTTCGGGTTTATTACAGGGACAGCAGAGATCCACTTTGGCGCCGGCTCGAGGGGG
Features (pLannotate 1.2.2; 27 found; start..end, strand, type, name):
      7..507     +  promoter       hPGK promoter: human phosphoglycerate kinase 1 promoter
    529..1128    +  CDS            PuroR (fragment): puromycin N-acetyltransferase; pac from Streptomyces; confers resistance to puromycin
   1144..1732    +  misc_feature   WPRE: woodchuck hepatitis virus posttranscriptional regulatory element
   1783..1802    +  misc_feature   cPPT/CTS (fragment): central polypurine tract and central termination sequence of HIV-1
   1804..2037    +  LTR            3' LTR (ΔU3): self-inactivating 3' long terminal repeat (LTR) from HIV-1
   2115..2236    +  polyA_signal   SV40 poly(A) signal: SV40 polyadenylation signal
   2276..2411    +  rep_origin     SV40 ori: SV40 origin of replication
   2432..2450    -  promoter       T7 promoter: promoter for bacteriophage T7 RNA polymerase
   2458..2613    +  CDS            lacZα (fragment): LacZα fragment of β-galactosidase; lacZ fragment
   2618..3046    +  rep_origin     f1 ori (sequence partly withheld): f1 bacteriophage origin of replication; arrow indicates direction of (+) strand synthesis
   3099..3203    +  promoter       AmpR promoter: bla
   3204..4064    +  CDS            AmpR: β-lactamase; bla; confers resistance to ampicillin, carbenicillin, and related antibiotics
   4235..4823    +  rep_origin     ori: high-copy-number ColE1/pMB1/pBR322/pUC origin of replication
   5006..5098    +  CDS            lacI (fragment): lac repressor; lacI; The lac repressor binds to the lac operator to inhibit transcription in E. coli. This inhibition can be relieved by adding lactose or isopropyl-β-D-thiogalactopyranoside (IPTG).
   5111..5132    +  protein_bind   CAP binding site: CAP binding activates transcription in the presence of cAMP. E. coli catabolite activator protein
   5147..5177    +  promoter       lac promoter: promoter for the E. coli lac operon
   5185..5201    +  protein_bind   lac operator: The lac repressor binds to the lac operator to inhibit transcription in E. coli. This inhibition can be relieved by adding lactose or isopropyl-β-D-thiogalactopyranoside (IPTG). lac repressor encoded by lacI
   5246..5264    +  promoter       T3 promoter: promoter for bacteriophage T3 RNA polymerase
   5292..5518    +  promoter       RSV promoter: Rous sarcoma virus enhancer/promoter
   5519..5699    +  LTR            5' LTR (truncated): truncated 5' long terminal repeat (LTR) from HIV-1
   5746..5871    +  misc_feature   HIV-1 Ψ: packaging signal of human immunodeficiency virus type 1
   5855..6218    +  CDS            HIV-1 gag (fragment): gag protein from human immunodeficiency virus 1; gag
   6364..6597    +  misc_feature   RRE: The Rev response element (RRE) of HIV-1 allows for Rev-dependent mRNA export from the nucleus to the cytoplasm.
   6974..7000    +  CDS            Rev (fragment): human immunodeficiency virus 1 (HIV-1) Rev protein; rev; enhances nuclear export of unspliced and incompletely spliced viral mRNAs
   7061..7128    -  misc_RNA       tracrRNA (fragment): trans-activating CRISPR RNA for the Streptococcus pyogenes CRISPR/Cas9 system
   7176..7416    -  promoter       U6 promoter: RNA polymerase III promoter for human U6 snRNA
   7461..7578    +  misc_feature   cPPT/CTS: central polypurine tract and central termination sequence of HIV-1
