>Addgene plasmid #155058 | pLCHKO_HPRT1_exon3_2_As | addgene full sequence | sequence record 308441 | Addgene NGS Result
TAATGTGAGTTAGCTCACTCATTAGGCACCCCAGGCTTTACACTTTATGCTTCCGGCTCGTATGTTGTGT
GGAATTGTGAGCGGATAACAATTTCACACAGGAAACAGCTATGACCATGATTACGCCAAGCGCGCAATTA
ACCCTCACTAAAGGGAACAAAAGCTGGAGCTGCAAGCTTAATGTAGTCTTATGCAATACTCTTGTAGTCT
TGCAACATGGTAACGATGAGTTAGCAACATGCCTTACAAGGAGAGAAAAAGCACCGTGCATGCCGATTGG
TGGAAGTAAGGTGGTACGATCGTGCCTTATTAGGAAGGCAACAGACGGGTCTGACATGGATTGGACGAAC
CACTGAATTGCCGCATTGCAGAGATATTGTATTTAAGTGCCTAGCTCGATACATAAACGGGTCTCTCTGG
TTAGACCAGATCTGAGCCTGGGAGCTCTCTGGCTAACTAGGGAACCCACTGCTTAAGCCTCAATAAAGCT
TGCCTTGAGTGCTTCAAGTAGTGTGTGCCCGTCTGTTGTGTGACTCTGGTAACTAGAGATCCCTCAGACC
CTTTTAGTCAGTGTGGAAAATCTCTAGCAGTGGCGCCCGAACAGGGACTTGAAAGCGAAAGGGAAACCAG
AGGAGCTCTCTCGACGCAGGACTCGGCTTGCTGAAGCGCGCACGGCAAGAGGCGAGGGGCGGCGACTGGT
GAGTACGCCAAAAATTTTGACTAGCGGAGGCTAGAAGGAGAGAGATGGGTGCGAGAGCGTCAGTATTAAG
CGGGGGAGAATTAGATCGCGATGGGAAAAAATTCGGTTAAGGCCAGGGGGAAAGAAAAAATATAAATTAA
AACATATAGTATGGGCAAGCAGGGAGCTAGAACGATTCGCAGTTAATCCTGGCCTGTTAGAAACATCAGA
AGGCTGTAGACAAATACTGGGACAGCTACAACCATCCCTTCAGACAGGATCAGAAGAACTTAGATCATTA
TATAATACAGTAGCAACCCTCTATTGTGTGCATCAAAGGATAGAGATAAAAGACACCAAGGAAGCTTTAG
ACAAGATAGAGGAAGAGCAAAACAAAAGTAAGACCACCGCACAGCAAGCGGCCGCTGATCTTCAGACCTG
GAGGAGGAGATATGAGGGACAATTGGAGAAGTGAATTATATAAATATAAAGTAGTAAAAATTGAACCATT
AGGAGTAGCACCCACCAAGGCAAAGAGAAGAGTGGTGCAGAGAGAAAAAAGAGCAGTGGGAATAGGAGCT
TTGTTCCTTGGGTTCTTGGGAGCAGCAGGAAGCACTATGGGCGCAGCGTCAATGACGCTGACGGTACAGG
CCAGACAATTATTGTCTGGTATAGTGCAGCAGCAGAACAATTTGCTGAGGGCTATTGAGGCGCAACAGCA
TCTGTTGCAACTCACAGTCTGGGGCATCAAGCAGCTCCAGGCAAGAATCCTGGCTGTGGAAAGATACCTA
AAGGATCAACAGCTCCTGGGGATTTGGGGTTGCTCTGGAAAACTCATTTGCACCACTGCTGTGCCTTGGA
ATGCTAGTTGGAGTAATAAATCTCTGGAACAGATTTGGAATCACACGACCTGGATGGAGTGGGACAGAGA
AATTAACAATTACACAAGCTTAATACACTCCTTAATTGAAGAATCGCAAAACCAGCAAGAAAAGAATGAA
CAAGAATTATTGGAATTAGATAAATGGGCAAGTTTGTGGAATTGGTTTAACATAACAAATTGGCTGTGGT
ATATAAAATTATTCATAATGATAGTAGGAGGCTTGGTAGGTTTAAGAATAGTTTTTGCTGTACTTTCTAT
AGTGAATAGAGTTAGGCAGGGATATTCACCATTATCGTTTCAGACCCACCTCCCAACCCCGAGGGGACCC
AGAGAATTCAAAAAAAAGCAATTCCTAAAAGGAGTTTATTATCTACAAGAGTAGAAATTAGCACCGACTC
GGTGCCACTTTTTCAAGTTGATAACGGACTAGCCTTATTTCAACTTGCTATGCTGTTTCCAGCATAGCTC
TGAAACTTGCCCTCATGTTTCATAAGCGGTACCTCGTCCTTTCCACAAGATATATAAAGCCAAGAAATCG
AAATACTTTCAAGTTACGGTAAGCATATGATAGTCCATTTTAAAACATAATTTTAAAACTGCAAACTACC
CAAGAAATTATTACTTTCTACGTCACGTATTTTGTACTAATATCTTTGTGTTTACAGTCAAATTAATTCT
AATTATCTCTCTAACAGCCTTGTATCGTATATGCAAATATGAAGGAATCATGGGAAATAGGCCCTCGAAT
TCTAGATCTTGAGACAAATGGCAGTATTCATCCACAATTTTAAAAGAAAAGGGGGGATTGGGGGGTACAG
TGCAGGGGAAAGAATAGTAGACATAATAGCAACAGACATACAAACTAAAGAATTACAAAAACAAATTACA
AAAATTCAAAATTTTCGGGTTTATTACAGGGACAGCAGAGATCCACTTTGGCGCCGGCTCGAGGGGGCCC
GGGTTGCGCCTTTTCCAAGGCAGCCCTGGGTTTGCGCAGGGACGCGGCTGCTCTGGGCGTGGTTCCGGGA
AACGCAGCGGCGCCGACCCTGGGTCTCGCACATTCTTCACGTCCGTTCGCAGCGTCACCCGGATCTTCGC
CGCTACCCTTGTGGGCCCCCCGGCGACGCTTCCTGCTCCGCCCCTAAGTCGGGAAGGTTCCTTGCGGTTC
GCGGCGTGCCGGACGTGACAAACGGAAGCCGCAGCTCACACTAGTACCCTCGCAGACGGACAGCGCCAGG
GAGCAATGGCAGCGCGCCGACCGCGATGGGCTGTGGCCAATAGCGGCTGCTCAGCAGGGCGCGCCGAGAG
CAGCGGCCGGGAAGGGGCGGTGCGGGAGGCGGGGTGTGGGGCGGTAGTGTGGGCCCTGTTCCTGCCCGCG
CGGTGTTCCGCATTCTGCAAGCCTCCGGAGCGCACGTCGGCAGTCGGCTCCCTCGTTGACCGAATCACCG
ACCTCTCTCCCCAGGGGGATCCACCGGAGCTTACCATGACCGAGTACAAGCCCACGGTGCGCCTCGCCAC
CCGCGACGACGTCCCCAGGGCCGTACGCACCCTCGCCGCCGCGTTCGCCGACTACCCCGCCACGCGCCAC
ACCGTCGATCCGGACCGCCACATCGAGCGGGTCACCGAGCTGCAAGAACTCTTCCTCACGCGCGTCGGGC
TCGACATCGGCAAGGTGTGGGTCGCGGACGACGGCGCCGCCGTGGCGGTCTGGACCACGCCGGAGAGCGT
CGAAGCGGGGGCGGTGTTCGCCGAGATCGGCCCGCGCATGGCCGAGTTGAGCGGTTCCCGGCTGGCCGCG
CAGCAACAGATGGAAGGCCTCCTGGCGCCGCACCGGCCCAAGGAGCCCGCGTGGTTCCTGGCCACCGTCG
GTGTTTCGCCCGACCACCAGGGCAAGGGTCTGGGCAGCGCCGTCGTGCTCCCCGGAGTGGAGGCGGCCGA
GCGCGCCGGGGTGCCCGCCTTCCTGGAGACCTCCGCGCCCCGCAACCTCCCCTTCTACGAGCGGCTCGGC
TTCACCGTCACCGCCGACGTCGAGGTGCCCGAAGGACCGCGCACCTGGTGCATGACCCGCAAGCCCGGTG
CCTGAACGCGTTAAGTCGACAATCAACCTCTGGATTACAAAATTTGTGAAAGATTGACTGGTATTCTTAA
CTATGTTGCTCCTTTTACGCTATGTGGATACGCTGCTTTAATGCCTTTGTATCATGCTATTGCTTCCCGT
ATGGCTTTCATTTTCTCCTCCTTGTATAAATCCTGGTTGCTGTCTCTTTATGAGGAGTTGTGGCCCGTTG
TCAGGCAACGTGGCGTGGTGTGCACTGTGTTTGCTGACGCAACCCCCACTGGTTGGGGCATTGCCACCAC
CTGTCAGCTCCTTTCCGGGACTTTCGCTTTCCCCCTCCCTATTGCCACGGCGGAACTCATCGCCGCCTGC
CTTGCCCGCTGCTGGACAGGGGCTCGGCTGTTGGGCACTGACAATTCCGTGGTGTTGTCGGGGAAATCAT
CGTCCTTTCCTTGGCTGCTCGCCTGTGTTGCCACCTGGATTCTGCGCGGGACGTCCTTCTGCTACGTCCC
TTCGGCCCTCAATCCAGCGGACCTTCCTTCCCGCGGCCTGCTGCCGGCTCTGCGGCCTCTTCCGCGTCTT
CGCCTTCGCCCTCAGACGAGTCGGATCTCCCTTTGGGCCGCCTCCCCGCGTCGACTTTAAGACCAATGAC
TTACAAGGCAGCTGTAGATCTTAGCCACTTTTTAAAAGAAAAGGGGGGACTGGAAGGGCTAATTCACTCC
CAACGAAGACAAGATCTGCTTTTTGCTTGTACTGGGTCTCTCTGGTTAGACCAGATCTGAGCCTGGGAGC
TCTCTGGCTAACTAGGGAACCCACTGCTTAAGCCTCAATAAAGCTTGCCTTGAGTGCTTCAAGTAGTGTG
TGCCCGTCTGTTGTGTGACTCTGGTAACTAGAGATCCCTCAGACCCTTTTAGTCAGTGTGGAAAATCTCT
AGCAGTACGTATAGTAGTTCATGTCATCTTATTATTCAGTATTTATAACTTGCAAAGAAATGAATATCAG
AGAGTGAGAGGAACTTGTTTATTGCAGCTTATAATGGTTACAAATAAAGCAATAGCATCACAAATTTCAC
AAATAAAGCATTTTTTTCACTGCATTCTAGTTGTGGTTTGTCCAAACTCATCAATGTATCTTATCATGTC
TGGCTCTAGCTATCCCGCCCCTAACTCCGCCCATCCCGCCCCTAACTCCGCCCAGTTCCGCCCATTCTCC
GCCCCATGGCTGACTAATTTTTTTTATTTATGCAGAGGCCGAGGCCGCCTCGGCCTCTGAGCTATTCCAG
AAGTAGTGAGGAGGCTTTTTTGGAGGCCTAGGGACGTACCCAATTCGCCCTATAGTGAGTCGTATTACGC
GCGCTCACTGGCCGTCGTTTTACAACGTCGTGACTGGGAAAACCCTGGCGTTACCCAACTTAATCGCCTT
GCAGCACATCCCCCTTTCGCCAGCTGGCGTAATAGCGAAGAGGCCCGCACCGATCGCCCTTCCCAACAGT
TGCGCAGCCTGAATGGCGAATGGG
[124 nt withheld, positions 5135-5258]
C
[91 nt withheld, positions 5260-5350]
A
[49 nt withheld, positions 5352-5400]
CCTTTGACGTTGGAGTCCACGTTCTTT
[37 nt withheld, positions 5428-5464]
ACCCTATCTCGGTCTATTCTTTTGATTTATAAGGGATTTTGCCGATTTCGGCCTATTGGTTAAAAAATGA
GCTGATTTAACAAAAATTTAACGCGAATTTTAACAAAATATTAACGCTTACAATTTAGGTGGCACTTTTC
GGGGAAATGTGCGCGGAACCCCTATTTGTTTATTTTTCTAAATACATTCAAATATGTATCCGCTCATGAG
ACAATAACCCTGATAAATGCTTCAATAATATTGAAAAAGGAAGAGTATGAGTATTCAACATTTCCGTGTC
GCCCTTATTCCCTTTTTTGCGGCATTTTGCCTTCCTGTTTTTGCTCACCCAGAAACGCTGGTGAAAGTAA
AAGATGCTGAAGATCAGTTGGGTGCACGAGTGGGTTACATCGAACTGGATCTCAACAGCGGTAAGATCCT
TGAGAGTTTTCGCCCCGAAGAACGTTTTCCAATGATGAGCACTTTTAAAGTTCTGCTATGTGGCGCGGTA
TTATCCCGTATTGACGCCGGGCAAGAGCAACTCGGTCGCCGCATACACTATTCTCAGAATGACTTGGTTG
AGTACTCACCAGTCACAGAAAAGCATCTTACGGATGGCATGACAGTAAGAGAATTATGCAGTGCTGCCAT
AACCATGAGTGATAACACTGCGGCCAACTTACTTCTGACAACGATCGGAGGACCGAAGGAGCTAACCGCT
TTTTTGCACAACATGGGGGATCATGTAACTCGCCTTGATCGTTGGGAACCGGAGCTGAATGAAGCCATAC
CAAACGACGAGCGTGACACCACGATGCCTGTAGCAATGGCAACAACGTTGCGCAAACTATTAACTGGCGA
ACTACTTACTCTAGCTTCCCGGCAACAATTAATAGACTGGATGGAGGCGGATAAAGTTGCAGGACCACTT
CTGCGCTCGGCCCTTCCGGCTGGCTGGTTTATTGCTGATAAATCTGGAGCCGGTGAGCGTGGGTCTCGCG
GTATCATTGCAGCACTGGGGCCAGATGGTAAGCCCTCCCGTATCGTAGTTATCTACACGACGGGGAGTCA
GGCAACTATGGATGAACGAAATAGACAGATCGCTGAGATAGGTGCCTCACTGATTAAGCATTGGTAACTG
TCAGACCAAGTTTACTCATATATACTTTAGATTGATTTAAAACTTCATTTTTAATTTAAAAGGATCTAGG
TGAAGATCCTTTTTGATAATCTCATGACCAAAATCCCTTAACGTGAGTTTTCGTTCCACTGAGCGTCAGA
CCCCGTAGAAAAGATCAAAGGATCTTCTTGAGATCCTTTTTTTCTGCGCGTAATCTGCTGCTTGCAAACA
AAAAAACCACCGCTACCAGCGGTGGTTTGTTTGCCGGATCAAGAGCTACCAACTCTTTTTCCGAAGGTAA
CTGGCTTCAGCAGAGCGCAGATACCAAATACTGTTCTTCTAGTGTAGCCGTAGTTAGGCCACCACTTCAA
GAACTCTGTAGCACCGCCTACATACCTCGCTCTGCTAATCCTGTTACCAGTGGCTGCTGCCAGTGGCGAT
AAGTCGTGTCTTACCGGGTTGGACTCAAGACGATAGTTACCGGATAAGGCGCAGCGGTCGGGCTGAACGG
GGGGTTCGTGCACACAGCCCAGCTTGGAGCGAACGACCTACACCGAACTGAGATACCTACAGCGTGAGCT
ATGAGAAAGCGCCACGCTTCCCGAAGGGAGAAAGGCGGACAGGTATCCGGTAAGCGGCAGGGTCGGAACA
GGAGAGCGCACGAGGGAGCTTCCAGGGGGAAACGCCTGGTATCTTTATAGTCCTGTCGGGTTTCGCCACC
TCTGACTTGAGCGTCGATTTTTGTGATGCTCGTCAGGGGGGCGGAGCCTATGGAAAAACGCCAGCAACGC
GGCCTTTTTACGGTTCCTGGCCTTTTGCTGGCCTTTTGCTCACATGTTCTTTCCTGCGTTATCCCCTGAT
TCTGTGGATAACCGTATTACCGCCTTTGAGTGAGCTGATACCGCTCGCCGCAGCCGAACGACCGAGCGCA
GCGAGTCAGTGAGCGAGGAAGCGGAAGAGCGCCCAATACGCAAACCGCCTCTCCCCGCGCGTTGGCCGAT
TCATTAATGCAGCTGGCACGACAGGTTTCCCGACTGGAAAGCGGGCAGTGAGCGCAACGCAAT
Features (pLannotate 1.2.2; 27 found; start..end, strand, type, name):
      1..22      +  protein_bind   CAP binding site: CAP binding activates transcription in the presence of cAMP. E. coli catabolite activator protein
     37..67      +  promoter       lac promoter: promoter for the E. coli lac operon
     75..91      +  protein_bind   lac operator: The lac repressor binds to the lac operator to inhibit transcription in E. coli. This inhibition can be relieved by adding lactose or isopropyl-β-D-thiogalactopyranoside (IPTG). lac repressor encoded by lacI
    136..154     +  promoter       T3 promoter: promoter for bacteriophage T3 RNA polymerase
    182..408     +  promoter       RSV promoter: Rous sarcoma virus enhancer/promoter
    409..589     +  LTR            5' LTR (truncated): truncated 5' long terminal repeat (LTR) from HIV-1
    636..761     +  misc_feature   HIV-1 Ψ: packaging signal of human immunodeficiency virus type 1
    745..1108    +  CDS            HIV-1 gag (fragment): gag protein from human immunodeficiency virus 1; gag
   1254..1487    +  misc_feature   RRE: The Rev response element (RRE) of HIV-1 allows for Rev-dependent mRNA export from the nucleus to the cytoplasm.
   1864..1890    +  CDS            Rev (fragment): human immunodeficiency virus 1 (HIV-1) Rev protein; rev; enhances nuclear export of unspliced and incompletely spliced viral mRNAs
   1951..2018    -  misc_RNA       tracrRNA (fragment): trans-activating CRISPR RNA for the Streptococcus pyogenes CRISPR/Cas9 system
   2066..2306    -  promoter       U6 promoter: RNA polymerase III promoter for human U6 snRNA
   2348..2465    +  misc_feature   cPPT/CTS: central polypurine tract and central termination sequence of HIV-1
   2524..3024    +  promoter       hPGK promoter: human phosphoglycerate kinase 1 promoter
   3046..3645    +  CDS            PuroR (fragment): puromycin N-acetyltransferase; pac from Streptomyces; confers resistance to puromycin
   3661..4249    +  misc_feature   WPRE: woodchuck hepatitis virus posttranscriptional regulatory element
   4300..4319    +  misc_feature   cPPT/CTS (fragment): central polypurine tract and central termination sequence of HIV-1
   4321..4554    +  LTR            3' LTR (ΔU3): self-inactivating 3' long terminal repeat (LTR) from HIV-1
   4632..4753    +  polyA_signal   SV40 poly(A) signal: SV40 polyadenylation signal
   4793..4928    +  rep_origin     SV40 ori: SV40 origin of replication
   4949..4967    -  promoter       T7 promoter: promoter for bacteriophage T7 RNA polymerase
   4975..5130    +  CDS            lacZα (fragment): LacZα fragment of β-galactosidase; lacZ fragment
   5135..5563    +  rep_origin     f1 ori (sequence partly withheld): f1 bacteriophage origin of replication; arrow indicates direction of (+) strand synthesis
   5616..5720    +  promoter       AmpR promoter: bla
   5721..6581    +  CDS            AmpR: β-lactamase; bla; confers resistance to ampicillin, carbenicillin, and related antibiotics
   6752..7340    +  rep_origin     ori: high-copy-number ColE1/pMB1/pBR322/pUC origin of replication
   7523..7615    +  CDS            lacI (fragment): lac repressor; lacI; The lac repressor binds to the lac operator to inhibit transcription in E. coli. This inhibition can be relieved by adding lactose or isopropyl-β-D-thiogalactopyranoside (IPTG).
