[The description below was written by a language model from this plasmid's Addgene catalogue record and pLannotate feature annotations shown in this document.]
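Description:
pLCHKO_HPRT1_exon3_2_As is a third-generation-style, self-inactivating lentiviral transfer plasmid built on the pLCHKO backbone for delivering a CHyMErA hybrid guide RNA into mammalian cells. In bacteria it is maintained through a high-copy ColE1/pUC origin and selected with ampicillin via the bla gene. An f1 origin, lac regulatory remnants and T3/T7 promoters are carried over from the cloning backbone. The viral portion consists of an RSV promoter fused to a truncated HIV-1 5' LTR, the Ψ packaging signal with a gag fragment, the RRE, a cPPT/CTS, WPRE and a ΔU3 3' LTR, followed by an SV40 poly(A) signal and SV40 origin. Together these elements allow Tat-independent production of the genomic RNA, Rev-dependent export, packaging, and integration of a provirus whose LTR promoter activity is disabled.

The payload is a 149 bp human U6-driven hybrid guide (hgRNA) that fuses an SpCas9 spacer and its tracrRNA-derived scaffold to an AsCas12a direct repeat and a Cas12a spacer. Cas12a's own RNA-processing activity can separate the two guides from a single transcript. According to the record, the pair is designed to delete exon 3 of human HPRT1, with one cut made by each nuclease. The cassette sits on the antisense strand relative to the viral genome, as the depositor notes and both feature tables confirm. It was inserted through BfuAI sites that were destroyed during cloning. A downstream hPGK promoter drives puromycin N-acetyltransferase for selection of transduced cells. Neither nuclease is encoded on the plasmid, so SpCas9 and AsCas12a must be supplied separately. The depositor and NGS sequence records differ by only a few nucleotides in length and show the same features, with different start coordinates.
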