Addgene plasmid #155058: pLCHKO_HPRT1_exon3_2_As
Purpose: Lentiviral plasmid for expressing U6 driven hybrid guide (hg)RNA for deletion of HPRT1 exon 3 using SpCas9 and AsCas12a nucleases (CHyMErA system)
Depositing lab: Benjamin Blencowe & Jason Moffat. Depositing organization: University of Toronto. Publication: Genetic interaction mapping and exon-resolution functional genomics with a hybrid Cas9-Cas12a platform. Gonatopoulos-Pournatzis T, Aregger M, Brown KR, Farhangmehr S, Braunschweig U, Ward HN, Ha KCH, Weiss A, Billmann M, Durbic T, Myers CL, Blencowe BJ, Moffat J. Nat Biotechnol. 2020 May;38(5):638-648. doi: 10.1038/s41587-020-0437-z. Epub 2020 Mar 16. PubMed 32249828.
Backbone
  Vector backbone: pLCHKO
  Backbone size w/o insert (bp): 7481
  Vector type: Mammalian Expression, Lentiviral, CRISPR
  Selectable markers: Puromycin
Growth in bacteria
  Bacterial resistance: Ampicillin, 100 μg/mL
  Growth temperature: 30°C
  Growth strain: NEB Stable
  Copy number: High Copy
Gene/Insert
  Gene/Insert name: (hg)RNA for deletion of HPRT1 exon 3
  gRNA/shRNA sequence: CTTATGAAACATGAGGGCAAgtttcagagctatgctggaaacagcatagcaagttgaaataaggctagtccgttatcaacttgaaaaagtggcaccgagtcggtgctaatttctactcttgtagatAATAAACTCCTTTTAGGAATTGC
  Species: H. sapiens (human)
  Insert size (bp): 149
  Promoter: U6
  Cloning method: Restriction Enzyme; 5′ cloning site BfuAI (destroyed during cloning); 3′ cloning site BfuAI (destroyed during cloning)
  Sequencing primers: 5′ actatcatatgcttaccgtaac
Terms and licenses: Academic/Nonprofit Terms; Industry Terms: Not Available to Industry
Depositor comments: U6-driven hgRNA cassette encoded on anti-sense strand
How to cite: pLCHKO_HPRT1_exon3_2_As was a gift from Benjamin Blencowe & Jason Moffat (Addgene plasmid # 155058 ; http://n2t.net/addgene:155058 ; RRID:Addgene_155058)
